LOCUS       Exported 986 bp ds-DNA linear SYN 29-MAY-2021
DEFINITION  This plasmid encodes the kinase domain of MARK3. Intended for
            co-expression with Lambda Phosphatase that accompanies this set to
            enhance bacterial kinase expression. .
ACCESSION   .
VERSION     .
KEYWORDS    MARK3_HUMAN_D0
SOURCE      synthetic DNA construct
  ORGANISM  synthetic DNA construct
REFERENCE   1 (bases 1 to 986)
  AUTHORS   Albanese SK, Parton DL, Isik M, Rodriguez-Laureano L, Hanson SM,
            Behr JM, Gradia S, Jeans C, Levinson NM, Seeliger MA, Chodera JD
  TITLE     An open library of human kinase domain constructs for automated
            bacterial expression.
  JOURNAL   Biochemistry. 2018 Jul 13. doi: 10.1021/acs.biochem.7b01081.
  PUBMED    30004690
REFERENCE   2 (bases 1 to 986)
  AUTHORS   .
  TITLE     Direct Submission
  JOURNAL   Exported May 29, 2021 from SnapGene Server 1.1.58
            http://www.snapgene.com
FEATURES             Location/Qualifiers
     source          1..986
                     /organism="synthetic DNA construct"
                     /mol_type="other DNA"
     RBS             61..83
                     /note="efficient ribosome binding site from bacteriophage
                     T7 gene 10 (Olins and Rangwala, 1989)"
     CDS             103..132
                     /codon_start=1
                     /product="10xHis affinity tag"
                     /label=10xHis
                     /translation="HHHHHHHHHH"
     CDS             133..153
                     /codon_start=1
                     /product="tobacco etch virus (TEV) protease recognition and
                     cleavage site"
                     /label=TEV site
                     /translation="ENLYFQS"
ORIGIN
        1 ggctccggag agctctttaa ttaagcggcc gccctgcagg actcgagttc tagaaataat
       61 tttgtttaac tttaagaagg agatatacat atgaaatctt ctcaccatca ccatcaccat
      121 caccatcacc atgaaaacct gtacttccaa tccaatgcag atgaacaacc tcacatcgga
      181 aactacagac tgttgaaaac aatcggcaag gggaattttg caaaagtaaa attggcaaga
      241 catatcctta caggcagaga ggttgcaata aaaataattg acaaaactca gttgaatcca
      301 acaagtctac aaaagctctt cagagaagta agaataatga agattttaaa tcatcccaat
      361 atagtgaagt tattcgaagt cattgaaact gaaaaaacac tctacctaat catggaatat
      421 gcaagtggag gtgaagtatt tgactatttg gttgcacatg gcaggatgaa ggaaaaagaa
      481 gcaagatcta aatttagaca gattgtgtct gcagttcaat actgccatca gaaacggatc
      541 gtacatcgag acctcaaggc tgaaaatcta ttgttagatg ccgatatgaa cattaaaata
      601 gcagatttcg gttttagcaa tgaatttact gttggcggta aactcgacac gttttgtggc
      661 agtcctccat acgcagcacc tgagctcttc cagggcaaga aatatgacgg gccagaagtg
      721 gatgtgtgga gtctgggggt cattttatac acactagtca gtggctcact tccctttgat
      781 gggcaaaacc taaaggaact gagagagaga gtattaagag ggaaatacag aattcccttc
      841 tacatgtcta cagactgtga aaaccttctc aaacgtttcc tggtgctaaa tccaattaaa
      901 cgcggcactc tagagcaaat catgaaggac aggtggatca atgcagggca tgaagaagat
      961 gaactcaaac catttgttga accaga
//
