>Addgene plasmid #79740 | MARK3_HUMAN_D0 | depositor partial sequence | sequence record 149062 | Sequence of gene (MARK3_HUMAN) inserted into backbone.
GATGAACAACCTCACATCGGAAACTACAGACTGTTGAAAACAATCGGCAAGGGGAATTTTGCAAAAGTAA
AATTGGCAAGACATATCCTTACAGGCAGAGAGGTTGCAATAAAAATAATTGACAAAACTCAGTTGAATCC
AACAAGTCTACAAAAGCTCTTCAGAGAAGTAAGAATAATGAAGATTTTAAATCATCCCAATATAGTGAAG
TTATTCGAAGTCATTGAAACTGAAAAAACACTCTACCTAATCATGGAATATGCAAGTGGAGGTGAAGTAT
TTGACTATTTGGTTGCACATGGCAGGATGAAGGAAAAAGAAGCAAGATCTAAATTTAGACAGATTGTGTC
TGCAGTTCAATACTGCCATCAGAAACGGATCGTACATCGAGACCTCAAGGCTGAAAATCTATTGTTAGAT
GCCGATATGAACATTAAAATAGCAGATTTCGGTTTTAGCAATGAATTTACTGTTGGCGGTAAACTCGACA
CGTTTTGTGGCAGTCCTCCATACGCAGCACCTGAGCTCTTCCAGGGCAAGAAATATGACGGGCCAGAAGT
GGATGTGTGGAGTCTGGGGGTCATTTTATACACACTAGTCAGTGGCTCACTTCCCTTTGATGGGCAAAAC
CTAAAGGAACTGAGAGAGAGAGTATTAAGAGGGAAATACAGAATTCCCTTCTACATGTCTACAGACTGTG
AAAACCTTCTCAAACGTTTCCTGGTGCTAAATCCAATTAAACGCGGCACTCTAGAGCAAATCATGAAGGA
CAGGTGGATCAATGCAGGGCATGAAGAAGATGAACTCAAACCATTTGTTGAACCAGAGCTAGACATCTCA
GACCAAAAAAGAATAGATATTATGGTGGGAATGGGATATTCACAAGAAGAAATTCAAGAATCTCTTAGTA
AGATGAAATACGATGAAATCACAGCTACATATTTGTTATTGGGGAGAAAATCTTCAGAG
