>Addgene plasmid #79740 | MARK3_HUMAN_D0 | addgene partial sequence | sequence record 159269 | T7term 5'-GCTAGTTATTGCTCAGCGG-3'
TTCCTTTCGGGCTTTGTTAGCAGCCGGATCAGCGCGCACGCGTGGTACCGGCCGGCCACCAGGTGGCGCG
CCGCGATCGCGGATCCGTTATCCACTTCCAATGTTATTACTCTGAAGATTTTCTCCCCAATAACAAATAT
GTAGCTGTGATTTCATCGTATTTCATCTTACTAAGAGATTCTTGAATTTCTTCTTGTGAATATCCCATTC
CCACCATAATATCTATTCTTTTTTGGTCTGAGATGTCTAGCTCTGGTTCAACAAATGGTTTGAGTTCATC
TTCTTCATGCCCTGCATTGATCCACCTGTCCTTCATGATTTGCTCTAGAGTGCCGCGTTTAATTGGATTT
AGCACCAGGAAACGTTTGAGAAGGTTTTCACAGTCTGTAGACATGTAGAAGGGAATTCTGTATTTCCCTC
TTAATACTCTCTCTCTCAGTTCCTTTAGGTTTTGCCCATCAAAGGGAAGTGAGCCACTGACTAGTGTGTA
TAAAATGACCCCCAGACTCCACACATCCACTTCTGGCCCGTCATATTTCTTGCCCTGGAAGAGCTCAGGT
GCTGCGTATGGAGGACTGCCACAAAACGTGTCGAGTTTACCGCCAACAGTAAATTCATTGCTAAAACCGA
AATCTGCTATTTTAATGTTCATATCGGCATCTAACAATAGATTTTCAGCCTTGAGGTCTCGATGTACGAT
CCGTTTCTGATGGCAGTATTGAACTGCAGACACAATCTGTCTAAATTTAGATCTTGCTTCTTTTTCCTTC
ATCCTGCCATGTGCAACCAAATAGTCAAATACTTCACCTCCACTTGCATATTCCATGATTAGGTAGAGTG
TTTTTTCAGTTTCAATGACTTCGAATAACTTCACTATATTGGGATGATTTAAAATCTTCATTATTCTTAC
TTCTCTGAAGAGCTTTTGTAGACTTGTTGGATTCAACTGAGTTTTGTCAATTATTTTTATTGCAACCTCT
CTGCCTGTAAGGATATGTCTTG
