[The description below was written by a language model from this plasmid's Addgene catalogue record and the feature table of its GenBank file.]
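Description:
MARK3_HUMAN_D0 is a bacterial expression plasmid that encodes the kinase domain of human MARK3 (also known as CTAK1, KP78 or PAR1A). It is built in the pET His10 TEV LIC cloning vector (2B-T-10), and the insert was introduced by ligation-independent cloning. The plasmid is selected with ampicillin and is recorded as low copy. The origin of replication and the resistance cassette are not annotated in the available sequence data.

Expression is driven by a T7 promoter, so production of the protein depends on a host that supplies T7 RNA polymerase. The backbone adds an N-terminal fusion made up of a ten-histidine affinity tag followed by a tobacco etch virus (TEV) protease recognition site. This arrangement allows the kinase domain to be captured by immobilized-metal affinity chromatography and the tag to be removed afterwards by TEV cleavage.

The sequence record held for this plasmid is a 986 bp partial read, not the full construct. It annotates only the efficient ribosome binding site from bacteriophage T7 gene 10, the 10xHis tag and the TEV site. The MARK3 coding region is not annotated as a feature, and the record does not give the residue boundaries of the kinase domain.

The construct belongs to an open library of human kinase domain constructs designed for automated bacterial expression. It is intended for co-expression with the Lambda phosphatase vector that accompanies the set, which the record says enhances bacterial kinase expression. A YopH phosphatase vector is also listed alongside the library.
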