Addgene plasmid #79740: MARK3_HUMAN_D0
Purpose: This plasmid encodes the kinase domain of MARK3. Intended for co-expression with Lambda Phosphatase that accompanies this set to enhance bacterial kinase expression.
Depositing lab: John Chodera & Nicholas Levinson & Markus Seeliger. Depositing organization: Memorial Sloan-Kettering Cancer Center. Publication: An open library of human kinase domain constructs for automated bacterial expression. Albanese SK, Parton DL, Isik M, Rodriguez-Laureano L, Hanson SM, Behr JM, Gradia S, Jeans C, Levinson NM, Seeliger MA, Chodera JD. Biochemistry. 2018 Jul 13. doi: 10.1021/acs.biochem.7b01081. PubMed 30004690.
Backbone
  Vector backbone: pET His10 TEV LIC cloning vector (2B-T-10)
  Backbone manufacturer: Scott Gradia (Addgene plasmid # 78173)
  Vector type: Bacterial Expression
Growth in bacteria
  Bacterial resistance: Ampicillin, 100 μg/mL
  Growth temperature: 37°C
  Growth strain: DH5alpha
  Copy number: Low Copy
Gene/Insert
  Gene/Insert name: MARK3
  Species: H. sapiens (human)
  Entrez Gene: MARK3 (a.k.a. CTAK1, KP78, PAR1A, Par-1a, VIPB)
  Promoter: T7
  Tag / fusion protein: His10-TEV (N terminal on backbone)
  Cloning method: Ligation Independent Cloning
  Sequencing primers: 5′ T7; 3′ T7 reverse
Terms and licenses: Academic/Nonprofit Terms; Industry Terms: Not Available to Industry
Depositor comments: This plasmid was generated as part of an open library of human kinase domain constructs for automated bacterial expression. The work can be found here doi: http://dx.doi.org/10.1101/038711 The lambda phosphatase expression vector can be found at https://www.addgene.org/79748/ The YopH Phosphatase expression vector can be found at https://www.addgene.org/79749/
How to cite: MARK3_HUMAN_D0 was a gift from John Chodera & Nicholas Levinson & Markus Seeliger (Addgene plasmid # 79740 ; http://n2t.net/addgene:79740 ; RRID:Addgene_79740)
